Addgene plasmid #149145: pGBW-m4046547
Purpose: Yeast Expression plasmid for SARS-CoV-2 ORF10 protein
Depositing lab: Ginkgo Bioworks & Benjie Chen. Depositing organization: Ginkgo Bioworks.
Backbone
  Vector backbone: AmpR; 2u URA3
  Backbone size w/o insert (bp): 4078
  Vector type: Yeast Expression
  Selectable markers: URA3
Growth in bacteria
  Bacterial resistance: Ampicillin, 100 μg/mL
  Growth temperature: 37°C
  Growth strain: DH5alpha
  Copy number: High Copy
Gene/Insert
  Gene/Insert name: SARS-CoV-2 ORF10 protein
  Species: S. cerevisiae (budding yeast); Severe acute respiratory syndrome coronavirus 2
  Insert size (bp): 110
  Mutation: Saccharomyces cerevisiae recode 1
  Entrez Gene: ORF10 (a.k.a. GU280_gp11)
  Promoter: pTEF1
  Tag / fusion protein: Cleavable thrombin;3xFLAG (C terminal on backbone)
  Cloning method: Unknown
Resource information
  A portion of this plasmid was derived from a plasmid made by: GinkgoBioworks
Depositor comments: NCBI Reference Sequence: YP_009725255.1. Created by gene synthesis with Not1 site. NGS used for QC was performed by Ginkgo and may not fully cover the entire plasmid.
How to cite: pGBW-m4046547 was a gift from Ginkgo Bioworks & Benjie Chen (Addgene plasmid # 149145 ; http://n2t.net/addgene:149145 ; RRID:Addgene_149145)
