[The description below was written by a language model from this plasmid's Addgene catalogue record and pLannotate feature annotations shown in this document.]
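Description:
pGBW-m4046547 is a yeast episomal expression plasmid for producing the SARS-CoV-2 ORF10 protein in Saccharomyces cerevisiae. It is a shuttle vector. In E. coli it replicates from a high-copy ColE1/pUC-type origin and is selected with ampicillin through a β-lactamase gene, which the annotation shows being driven by a cat promoter. In yeast it is maintained by the 2μ origin, which gives multicopy episomal replication, and is selected by URA3 complementation of uracil auxotrophy. URA3 also allows counterselection with 5-FOA to cure the plasmid. The bacterial segment is insulated by short phage and tonB transcription terminators. The annotation also calls a rop coding sequence next to AmpR, although the catalogue lists the plasmid as high copy.

The payload is a small synthetic ORF10 open reading frame of about 110 bp, recoded for S. cerevisiae codon usage and based on the NCBI reference protein. It sits between the constitutive TEF1 promoter and a CYC1 terminator. The backbone supplies a C-terminal thrombin-cleavable 3xFLAG tag, so the protein can be detected or affinity-purified by anti-FLAG methods and the tag then removed. The feature table does not annotate the ORF10 coding sequence itself and detects only a fragment of the 3xFLAG tag, probably because recoded sequences match reference features poorly. The gap between the promoter and the tag is consistent with where the insert should lie.

The depositor notes that the insert was made by gene synthesis with a NotI site, and that the sequencing used for quality control may not cover the entire plasmid. The construct suits constitutive expression of tagged ORF10 in yeast.
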