Features (pLannotate 1.2.2; 13 found; start..end, strand, type, name):
     10..417     +  promoter       TEF1 promoter: S. cerevisiae TEF1; promoter for EF-1α
    562..579     +  CDS            3xFLAG (fragment): three tandem FLAG® epitope tags, followed by an enterokinase cleavage site
    657..829     +  terminator     CYC1 terminator (fragment): S. cerevisiae CYC1; transcription terminator for CYC1
    865..1041    +  promoter       URA3 promoter (fragment): S. cerevisiae URA3
   1042..1845    +  CDS            URA3: orotidine-5'-phosphate decarboxylase, required for uracil biosynthesis; S. cerevisiae URA3; yeast auxotrophic marker, counterselectable with 5-fluoroorotic acid (5-FOA)
   1928..2910    -  rep_origin     2μ ori: yeast 2μ plasmid origin of replication
   2988..3017    +  terminator     T3Te terminator: phage T3 early transcription terminator
   3039..3626    +  rep_origin     ori: high-copy-number ColE1/pMB1/pBR322/pUC origin of replication
   3638..3665    -  terminator     T7Te terminator: phage T7 early transcription terminator
   3689..3880    -  CDS            rop: Rop protein, which maintains plasmids at low copy number; rop
   3881..4741    -  CDS            AmpR: β-lactamase; bla; confers resistance to ampicillin, carbenicillin, and related antibiotics
   4742..4844    -  promoter       cat promoter: promoter of the E. coli cat gene encoding chloramphenicol acetyltransferase
   4845..4876    -  terminator     tonB terminator: bidirectional E. coli tonB-P14 transcription terminator
>Addgene plasmid #149145 | pGBW-m4046547 | depositor full sequence | sequence record 291598 | Full Sequence
GCGGCCGCCCCACACACCATAGCTTCAAAATGTTTCTACTCCTTTTTTACTCTTCCAGATTTTCTCGGAC
TCCGCGCATCGCCGTACCACTTCAAAACACCCAAGCACAGCATACTAAATTTCCCCTCTTTCTTCCTCTA
GGGTGTCGTTAATTACCCGTACTAAAGGTTTGGAAAAGAAAAAAGAGACCGCCTCGTTTCTTTTTCTTCG
TCGAAAAAGGCAATAAAAATTTTTATCACGTTTCTTTTTCTTGAAAATTTTTTTTTTTGATTTTTTTCTC
TTTCGATGACCTCCCATTGATATTTAAGTTAATAAACGGTCTTCAATTTCTCAAGTTTCAGTTTCATTTT
TCTTGTTCTATTACAACTTTTTTTACTTCTTGCTCATTAGAAAGAAAGCATAGCAATCTAATCTAAGTTT
TAATTACAAAATGGGTTACATAAATGTCTTTGCATTCCCTTTCACCATCTATAGTCTTCTATTATGCAGA
ATGAACTCCCGAAACTACATTGCCCAGGTTGACGTAGTTAACTTTAATTTGACTCTCGTGCCGAGAGGTT
CTGATTATAAAGATCATGATGGTGATTATAAAGATCATGATATTGATTATAAAGATGATGATGATAAATA
AACAGGCCCCTTTTCCTTTGTCGATATCATGTAATTAGTTATGTCACGCTTACATTCACGCCCTCCTCCC
ACATCCGCTCTAACCGAAAAGGAAGGAGTTAGACAACCTGAAGTCTAGGTCCCTATTTATTTTTTTTAAT
AGTTATGTTAGTATTAAGAACGTTATTTATATTTCAAATTTTTCTTTTTTTTCTGTACAAAGCGGCCGCC
GAACCACTAGTGCACTGCAGTACACGGTTTCCTTGAAATTTTTTTGATTCGGTAATCTCCGAACAGAAGG
AAGAACGAAGGAAGGAGCACAGACTTAGATTGGTATATATACGCATATGTAGTGTTGAAGAAACATGAAA
TTGCCCAGTATTCTTAACCCAACTGCACAGAACAAAAACGTGCAGGAAACGAAGATAAATCATGTCGAAA
GCTACATATAAGGAACGTGCTGCTACTCATCCTAGTCCTGTTGCTGCCAAGCTATTTAATATCATGCACG
AAAAGCAAACAAACTTGTGTGCTTCATTGGATGTTCGTACCACCAAGGAATTACTGGAGTTAGTTGAAGC
ATTAGGTCCCAAAATTTGTTTACTAAAAACACATGTGGATATCTTGACTGATTTTTCCATGGAGGGCACA
GTTAAGCCGCTAAAGGCATTATCCGCCAAGTACAATTTTTTACTCTTCGAGGACAGAAAATTTGCTGACA
TTGGTAATACAGTCAAATTGCAGTACTCTGCGGGTGTATACAGAATAGCAGAATGGGCAGACATTACGAA
TGCACACGGTGTGGTGGGCCCAGGTATTGTTAGCGGTTTGAAGCAGGCGGCAGAAGAAGTAACAAAGGAA
CCTAGAGGCCTTTTGATGTTAGCAGAATTGTCATGCAAGGGCTCCCTATCTACTGGAGAATATACTAAGG
GTACTGTTGACATTGCGAAGAGCGACAAAGATTTTGTTATCGGCTTTATTGCTCAAAGAGACATGGGTGG
AAGAGATGAAGGTTACGATTGGTTGATTATGACACCCGGTGTGGGTTTAGATGACAAGGGAGATGCATTG
GGTCAACAGTATAGAACCGTGGATGATGTGGTTTCTACAGGATCTGACATTATTATTGTTGGAAGAGGAC
TATTTGCAAAGGGAAGGGATGCTAAGGTAGAGGGTGAACGTTACAGAAAAGCAGGCTGGGAAGCATATTT
GAGAAGATGCGGCCAGCAAAACTAAAAAACTGTATTATAAGTAAATGCATGTATACTAAACTCACAAATT
AGAGCTTCAATTTAATTATATCAGTTATTACCCGAGTAACGAAGCATCTGTGCTTCATTTTGTAGAACAA
AAATGCAACGCGAGAGCGCTAATTTTTCAAACAAAGAATCTGAGCTGCATTTTTACAGAACAGAAATGCA
ACGCGAAAGCGCTATTTTACCAACGAAGAATCTGTGCTTCATTTTTGTAAAACAAAAATGCAACGCGAGA
GCGCTAATTTTTCAAACAAAGAATCTGAGCTGCATTTTTACAGAACAGAAATGCAACGCGAGAGCGCTAT
TTTACCAACAAAGAATCTATACTTCTTTTTTGTTCTACAAAAATGCATCCCGAGAGCGCTATTTTTCTAA
CAAAGCATCTTAGATTACTTTTTTTCTCCTTTGTGCGCTCTATAATGCAGTCTCTTGATAACTTTTTGCA
CTGTAGGTCCGTTAAGGTTAGAAGAAGGCTACTTTGGTGTCTATTTTCTCTTCCATAAAAAAAGCCTGAC
TCCACTTCCCGCGTTTACTGATTACTAGCGAAGCTGCGGGTGCATTTTTTCAAGATAAAGGCATCCCCGA
TTATATTCTATACCGATGTGGATTGCGCATACTTTGTGAACAGAAAGTGATAGCGTTGATGATTCTTCAT
TGGTCAGAAAATTATGAACGGTTTCTTCTATTTTGTCTCTATATACTACGTATAGGAAATGTTTACATTT
TCGTATTGTTTTCGATTCACTCTATGAATAGTTCTTACTACAATTTTTTTGTCTAAAGAGTAATACTAGA
GATAAACATAAAAAATGTAGAGGTCGAGTTTAGATGCAAGTTCAAGGAGCGAAAGGTGGATGGGTAGGTT
ATATAGGGATATAGCACAGAGATATATAGCAAAGAGATACTTTTGAGCAATGTTTGTGGAAGCGGTATTC
GCAATATTTTAGTAGCTCGTTACAGTCCGGTGCGTTTTTGGTTTTTTGAAAGTGCGTCATCAGAGCGCTT
TTGGTTTTCAAAAGCGCTCTGAAGTTCCTATACTTTCTAGCTAGAGAATAGGAACTTCCCGAGCGGCCGC
GTGTTACAAGCTTGACTCCAGCGTAACTGGACTGCAATCAACTCACTGGCTCACCTTCACGGGTGGGCCT
TTCTTCGGTAGAAAATCAAAGGATCTTCTTGAGATCCTTTTTTTCTGCGCGTAATCTGCTGCTTGCAAAC
AAAAAAACCACCGCTACCAGCGGTGGTTTGTTTGCCGGATCAAGAGCTACCAACTCTTTTTCCGAGGTAA
CTGGCTTCAGCAGAGCGCAGATACCAAATACTGTTCTTCTAGTGTAGCCGTAGTTAGGCCACCACTTCAA
GAACTCTGTAGCACCGCCTACATACCTCGCTCTGCTAATCCTGTTACCAGTGGCTGCTGCCAGTGGCGAT
AAGTCGTGTCTTACCGGGTTGGACTCAAGACGATAGTTACCGGATAAGGCGCAGCGGTCGGGCTGAACGG
GGGGTTCGTGCACACAGCCCAGCTTGGAGCGAACGACCTACACCGAACTGAGATACCTACAGCGTGAGCT
ATGAGAAAGCGCCACGCTTCCCGAAGGGAGAAAGGCGGACAGGTATCCGGTAAGCGGCAGGGTCGGAACA
GGAGAGCGCACGAGGGAGCTTCCAGGGGTAAACGCCTGGTATCTTTATAGTCCTGTCGGGTTTCGCCACC
TCTGACTTGAGCATCGATTTTTGTGATGCTCGTCAGGGGGGCGGAGCCTATGGAAAAACGCCAGCAACGC
AGAAAGGCCCACCCGAAGGTGAGCCAGGTGATTACATTTGGGCCCTCATCAGAGGTTTTCACCGTCATCA
CCGAAACGCGCGAGGCAGCTGCGGTAAAGCTCATCAGCGTGGTCGTGAAGCGATTCACAGATGTCTGCCT
GTTCATCCGCGTCCAGCTCGTTGAGTTTCTCCAGAAGCGTTAATGTCTGGCTTCTGATAAAGCGGGCCAT
GTTAAGGGCGGTTTTTTCCTGTTTGGTCACTTACCAATGCTTAATCAGTGAGGCACCTATCTCAGCGATC
TGTCTATTTCGTTCATCCATAGTTGCCTGACTCCCCGTCGTGTAGATAACTACGATGCGGGAGGGCTTAC
CATCTGGCCCCAGTGCTGCAATGATACCGCGAGACCCACGCTCACCGGCTCCAGATTTATCAGCAATAAA
CCAGCCAGCCGGGAGGGCCGAGCGCAGAAGTGATCCTGCAACTTTATCCGCCTCCATCCAGTCTATTAAT
TGTTGCCGGGAAGCTAGAGTAAGTAGTTCGCCAGTTAATAGTTTGCGCAACGTTGTTGCCATTGCTACAG
GCATCGTGGTGTCACGCTCGTCGTTTGGTATGGCTTCATTCAGCTCCGGTTCCCAACGATCAAGGCGAGT
TACATGATCCCCCATGTTGTGCAAAAAAGCGGTTAGCTCCTTCGGTCCTCCGATCGTTGCCAGAAGTAAG
TTGGCCGCAGTGTTATCACTCATGGTTATGGCAGCACTGCATAATTCTCTTACTGTCATGCCATCCGTGA
GATGCTTTTCTGTGACTGGTGAGTACTCAACCAAGTCATTCTGAGAATAGTGTATGCGGCGACCGAGTTG
CTCTTGCCCGGCGTCAATACGGGATAATACCGCGCCACATAGCAGAACTTTAAAAGTGCTCATCATTGGA
AAACGTTCTTCGGGGCGTAAACTCTCAAGGATCTTACCGCTGTTGAGATCCAGTTCGATGTAACCCACTC
GTGCACCCAACTGATCTTCAGCATCTTTTACTTTCACCAGCGTTTCTGGGTGAGCAAAAACAGGAAGGCA
AAATGCCGCAAAAAAGGGAATAAGGGCGACACGGAAATGTTGAATACTCATTTTAGCTTCCTTAGCTCCT
GAAAATCTCGATAACTCAAAAAATACGCCCGGTAGTGATCTTATTTCATTATGGTGAAAGTTGGAACCTC
TTACGTGCCGATCAAGTCAAAAGCCTCCGGTCGGAGGCTTTTGACTTTCTGCTATGGAGGTCAGGTATGA
TTTAAATGGTCAGTTAGA
