Features (pLannotate 1.2.2; 13 found; start..end, strand, type, name):
     10..417     +  promoter       TEF1 promoter: S. cerevisiae TEF1; promoter for EF-1α
    562..579     +  CDS            3xFLAG (fragment): three tandem FLAG® epitope tags, followed by an enterokinase cleavage site
    657..829     +  terminator     CYC1 terminator (fragment): S. cerevisiae CYC1; transcription terminator for CYC1
    865..1041    +  promoter       URA3 promoter (fragment): S. cerevisiae URA3
   1042..1845    +  CDS            URA3: orotidine-5'-phosphate decarboxylase, required for uracil biosynthesis; S. cerevisiae URA3; yeast auxotrophic marker, counterselectable with 5-fluoroorotic acid (5-FOA)
   1928..2910    -  rep_origin     2μ ori: yeast 2μ plasmid origin of replication
   2988..3017    +  terminator     T3Te terminator: phage T3 early transcription terminator
   3039..3626    +  rep_origin     ori: high-copy-number ColE1/pMB1/pBR322/pUC origin of replication
   3638..3665    -  terminator     T7Te terminator: phage T7 early transcription terminator
   3689..3880    -  CDS            rop: Rop protein, which maintains plasmids at low copy number; rop
   3881..4741    -  CDS            AmpR: β-lactamase; bla; confers resistance to ampicillin, carbenicillin, and related antibiotics
   4742..4844    -  promoter       cat promoter: promoter of the E. coli cat gene encoding chloramphenicol acetyltransferase
   4845..4876    -  terminator     tonB terminator: bidirectional E. coli tonB-P14 transcription terminator
>Addgene plasmid #149145 | pGBW-m4046547 | addgene full sequence | sequence record 298425 | Ginkgo NGS Result
GCGGCCGCCCCACACACCATAGCTTCAAAATGTTTCTACTCCTTTTTTACTCTTCCAGATTTTCTCGGAC
TCCGCGCATCGCCGTACCACTTCAAAACACCCAAGCACAGCATACTAAATTTCCCCTCTTTCTTCCTCTA
GGGTGTCGTTAATTACCCGTACTAAAGGTTTGGAAAAGAAAAAAGAGACCGCCTCGTTTCTTTTTCTTCG
TCGAAAAAGGCAATAAAAATTTTTATCACGTTTCTTTTTCTTGAAAATTTTTTTTTTTGATTTTTTTCTC
TTTCGATGACCTCCCATTGATATTTAAGTTAATAAACGGTCTTCAATTTCTCAAGTTTCAGTTTCATTTT
TCTTGTTCTATTACAACTTTTTTTACTTCTTGCTCATTAGAAAGAAAGCATAGCAATCTAATCTAAGTTT
TAATTACAAAATGGGTTACATAAATGTCTTTGCATTCCCTTTCACCATCTATAGTCTTCTATTATGCAGA
ATGAACTCCCGAAACTACATTGCCCAGGTTGACGTAGTTAACTTTAATTTGACTCTCGTGCCGAGAGGTT
CTGATTATAAAGATCATGATGGTGATTATAAAGATCATGATATTGATTATAAAGATGATGATGATAAATA
AACAGGCCCCTTTTCCTTTGTCGATATCATGTAATTAGTTATGTCACGCTTACATTCACGCCCTCCTCCC
ACATCCGCTCTAACCGAAAAGGAAGGAGTTAGACAACCTGAAGTCTAGGTCCCTATTTATTTTTTTTAAT
AGTTATGNNNGTATTAAGAACGTTATTTATATTTCAAATTTTTCTTTTTTTTCTGTACAAAGCGGCCGCC
GAACCACTAGTGCACTGCAGTACACGGTTTCCTTGAAATTTTTTTGATTCGGTAATCTCCGAACAGAAGG
AAGAACGAAGGAAGGAGCACAGACTTAGATTGGTATATATACGCATATGTAGTGTTGAAGAAACATGAAA
TTGCCCAGTATTCTTAACCCAACTGCACAGAACAAAAACGTGCAGGAAACGAAGATAAATCATGTCGAAA
GCTACATATAAGGAACGTGCTGCTACTCATCCTAGTCCTGTTGCTGCCAAGCTATTTAATATCATGCACG
AAAAGCAAACAAACTTGTGTGCTTCATTGGATGTTCGTACCACCAAGGAATTACTGGAGTTAGTTGAAGC
ATTAGGTCCCAAAATTTGTTTACTAAAAACACATGTGGATATCTTGACTGATTTTTCCATGGAGGGCACA
GTTAAGCCGCTAAAGGCATTATCCGCCAAGTACAATTTTTTACTCTTCGAGGACAGAAAATTTGCTGACA
TTGGTAATACAGTCAAATTGCAGTACTCTGCGGGTGTATACAGAATAGCAGAATGGGCAGACATTACGAA
TGCACACGGTGTGGTGGGCCCAGGTATTGTTAGCGGTTTGAAGCAGGCGGCAGAAGAAGTAACAAAGGAA
CCTAGAGGCCTTTTGATGTTAGCAGAATTGTCATGCAAGGGCTCCCTATCTACTGGAGAATATACTAAGG
GTACTGTTGACATTGCGAAGAGCGACAAAGATTTTGTTATCGGCTTTATTGCTCAAAGAGACATGGGTGG
AAGAGATGAAGGTTACGATTGGTTGATTATGACACCCGGTGTGGGTTTAGATGACAAGGGAGATGCATTG
GGTCAACAGTATAGAACCGTGGATGATGTGGTTTCTACAGGATCTGACATTATTATTGTTGGAAGAGGAC
TATTTGCAAAGGGAAGGGATGCTAAGGTAGAGGGTGAACGTTACAGAAAAGCAGGCTGGGAAGCATATTT
GAGAAGATGCGGCCAGCAAAACTAAAAAACTGTATTATAAGTAAATGCATGTATACTAAACTCACAAATT
AGAGCTTCAATTTAATTATATCAGTTATTACCCGAGTAACGAAGCATCTGTGCTTCATTTTGTAGAACAA
AAATGCAACGCGAGAGCGCTAATTTTTCAAACAAAGAATCTGAGCTGCATTTTTACAGAACAGAAATGCA
ACGCGAAAGCGCTATTTTACCAACGAAGAATCTGTGCTTCATTTTTGTAAAACAAAAATGCAACGCGAGA
GCGCTAATTTTTCAAACAAAGAATCTGAGCTGCATTTTTACAGAACAGAAATGCAACGCGAGAGCGCTAT
TTTACCAACAAAGAATCTATACTTCTTTTTTGTTCTACAAAAATGCATCCCGAGAGCGCTATTTTTCTAA
CAAAGCATCTTAGATTACTTTTTTTCTCCTTTGTGCGCTCTATAATGCAGTCTCTTGATAACTTTTTGCA
CTGTAGGTCCGTTAAGGTTAGAAGAAGGCTACTTTGGTGTCTATTTTCTCTTCCATAAAAAAAGCCTGAC
TCCACTTCCCGCGTTTACTGATTACTAGCGAAGCTGCGGGTGCATTTTTTCAAGATAAAGGCATCCCCGA
TTATATTCTATACCGATGTGGATTGCGCATACTTTGTGAACAGAAAGTGATAGCGTTGATGATTCTTCAT
TGGTCAGAAAATTATGAACGGTTTCTTCTATTTTGTCTCTATATACTACGTATAGGAAATGTTTACATTT
TCGTATTGTTTTCGATTCACTCTATGAATAGTTCTTACTACAATTTTTTTGTCTAAAGAGTAATACTAGA
GATAAACATAAAAAATGTAGAGGTCGAGTTTAGATGCAAGTTCAAGGAGCGAAAGGTGGATGGGTAGGTT
ATATAGGGATATAGCACAGAGATATATAGCAAAGAGATACTTTTGAGCAATGTTTGTGGAAGCGGTATTC
GCAATATTTTAGTAGCTCGTTACAGTCCGGTGCGTTTTTGGTTTTTTGAAAGTGCGTCATCAGAGCGCTT
TTGGTTTTCAAAAGCGCTCTGAAGTTCCTATACTTTCTAGCTAGAGAATAGGAACTTCCCGAGCGGCCGC
GTGTTACAAGCTTGACTCCAGCGTAACTGGACTGCAATCAACTCACTGGCTCACCTTCACGGGTGGGCCT
TTCTTCGGTAGAAAATCAAAGGATCTTCTTGAGATCCTTTTTTTCNNNNNNNAATCTGCTGCTTGCAAAC
AAAAAAACCACCGCTACCAGCGGTGGTTTGTTTGCCGGATCAAGAGCTACCAACTCTTTTTCCGAGGTAA
CTGGCTTCAGCAGAGCGCAGATACCAAATACTGTTCTTCTAGTGTAGCCGTAGTTAGGCCACCACTTCAA
GAACTCTGTAGCACCGCCTACATACCTCGCTCTGCTAATCCTGTTACCAGTGGCTGCTGCCAGTGGCGAT
AAGTCGTGTCTTACCGGGTTGGACTCAAGACGATAGTTACCGGATAAGGCGCAGCGGTCGGGCTGAACGG
GGGGTTCGTGCACACAGCCCAGCTTGGAGCGAACGACCTACACCGAACTGAGATACCTACAGCGTGAGCT
ATGAGAAAGCGCCACGCTTCCCGAAGGGAGAAAGGCGGACAGGTATCCGGTAAGCGGCAGGGTCGGAACA
GGAGAGCGCACGAGGGAGCTTCCAGGGGTAAACGCCTGGTATCTTTATAGTCCTGTCGGGTTTCGCCACC
TCTGACTTGAGCATCGATTTTTGTGATGCTCGTCAGGGGGGCGGAGCCTATGGAAAAACGCCAGCAACGC
AGAAAGGCCCACCCGAAGGTGAGCCAGGTGATTACATTTGGGCCCTCATCAGAGGTTTTCACCGTCATCA
CCGAAACGCGCGAGGCAGCTGCGGTAAAGCTCATCAGCGTGGTCGTGAAGCGATTCACAGATGTCTGCCT
GTTCATCCGCGTCCAGCTCGTTGAGTTTCTCCAGAAGCGTTAATGTCTGGCTTCTGATAAAGCGGGCCAT
GTTAAGGGCGGTTTTTTCCTGTTTGGTCACTTACCAATGCTTAATCAGTGAGGCACCTATCTCAGCGATC
TGTCTATTTCGTTCATCCATAGTTGCCTGACTCCCCGTCGTGTAGATAACTACGATGCGGGAGGGCTTAC
CATCTGGCCCCAGTGCTGCAATGATACCGCGAGACCCACGCTCACCGGCTCCAGATTTATCAGCAATAAA
CCAGCCAGCCGGGAGGGCCGAGCGCAGAAGTGATCCTGCAACTTTATCCGCCTCCATCCAGTCTATTAAT
TGTTGCCGGGAAGCTAGAGTAAGTAGTTCGCCAGTTAATAGTTTGCGCAACGTTGTTGCCATTGCTACAG
GCATCGTGGTGTCACGCTCGTCGTTTGGTATGGCTTCATTCAGCTCCGGTTCCCAACGATCAAGGCGAGT
TACATGATCCCCCATGTTGTGCAAAAAAGCGGTTAGCTCCTTCGGTCCTCCGATCGTTGCCAGAAGTAAG
TTGGCCGCAGTGTTATCACTCATGGTTATGGCAGCACTGCATAATTCTCTTACTGTCATGCCATCCGTGA
GATGCTTTTCTGTGACTGGTGAGTACTCAACCAAGTCATTCTGAGAATAGTGTATGCGGCGACCGAGTTG
CTCTTGCCCGGCGTCAATACGGGATAATACCGCGCCACATAGCAGAACTTTAAAAGTGCTCATCATTGGA
AAACGTTCTTCGGGGCGTAAACTCTCAAGGATCTTACCGCTGTTGAGATCCAGTTCGATGTAACCCACTC
GTGCACCCAACTGATCTTCAGCATCTTTTACTTTCACCAGCGTTTCTGGGTGAGCAAAAACAGGAAGGCA
AAATGCCGCAAAAAAGGGAATAAGGGCGACACGGAAATGTTGAATACTCATTTTAGCTTCCTTAGCTCCT
GAAAATCTCGATAACTCAAAAAATACGCCCGGTAGTGATCTTATTTCATTATGGTGAAAGTTGGAACCTC
TTACGTGCCGATCAAGTCAAAAGCCTCCGGTCGGAGGCTTTTGACTTTCTGCTATGGAGGTCAGGTATGA
TTTAAATGGTCAGTTAGA
